>Addgene plasmid #117479 | pMO719 | addgene full sequence | sequence record 273018 | Addgene NGS Result
CTTTCCTGCGTTATCCCCTGATTCTGTGGATAACCGTATTACCGCCTTTGAGTGAGCTGATACCGCTCGC
CGCAGCCGAACGACCGAGCGCAGCGAGTCAGTGAGCGAGGAAGCGGAAGAGCGCCCAATACGCAAACCGC
CTCTCCCCGCGCGTTGGCCGATTCATTAATGCAGCTGGCACGACAGGTTTCCCGACTGGAAAGCGGGCAG
TGAGCGCAACGCAATTAATACGCGTACCGCTAGCCAGGAAGAGTTTGTAGAAACGCAAAAAGGCCATCCG
TCAGGATGGCCTTCTGCTTAGTTTGATGCCTGGCAGTTTATGGCGGGCGTCCTGCCCGCCACCCTCCGGG
CCGTTGCTTCACAACGTTCAAATCCGCTCCCGGCGGATTTGTCCTACTCAGGAGAGCGTTCACCGACAAA
CAACAGATAAAACGAAAGGCCCAGTCTTCCGACTGAGCCTTTCGTTTTATTTGATGCCTGGCAGTTCCCT
ACTCTCGCGTTAACGCTAGCATGGATGTTTTCCCAGTCACGACGTTGTAAAACGACGGCCAGTCTTAAGC
TCGGGCCCCAAATAATGATTTTATTTTGACTGATAGTGACCTGTTCGTTGCAACAAATTGATGAGCAATG
CTTTTTTATAATGCCAACTTTGTACAAAAAAGCAGGCTCCGAATTCCCCTCGGAGCCAGCATCGTAATGA
CCGAAGGCCGAAGCAAGCGAAGAGGTCAAGGGCAGAAGCGAAGCGTCCCTTGACCGGATGAGCGGCGTAG
GCAGAAGGGAATGGAGAGGATGACTACGAAGGGGAATTAATTCCCCTTGGTGGAGTTGAGTGGTTTTAAA
AACTGGAGAGGAGTCCATGAAACGAAAGCAGCTGAGGATTGAAACGAAGTAACAGCGCATACTAATTGTA
TTTTTTGGGTGGGGGAGGAGCCTTGCGACGGGCGGCGAGCGTAGCGAGGGGCCTCTATAGCGCGCGCATA
CGCGCGCGCGCGCGCATACGCGCGCGCTTCTTCTTTTCTTTCTTTTCTCTTTTCCCCCTCGTTTTTCGTC
AGTTATTTCGGCAACCTACAGACCTAAAAGTGACCAAAAGTACGTCTAAAGGTGACCAAAAGTACGTCTA
AAGGTGACCAAAAGTACGTCTAAAGGTGACCAAAAGTACGTGGTGTAGCCTTTGGGTGACCAATTTGACA
AGTGGTCACCTTTAGCCATAAAGGCAAAAGAACAGCCCGAAAAGGTGCGGTAACACCTCAACGGGCCTAA
CCTCTCACAAGCCCTAAAATGGAGGGTCTGCAATGGTTGACAGGCAATTAACCTTACCCGGCGAGATAGT
CAAAAAGTCAAACGCACTGGCTAGGGCCAAGTGGTCCCCTAAGTCCGTGTGGGAACCGCGCATGGTCGCG
CTGGTAGCTTCCATGGTCCGTCAGGACGATGCGGACTTTCAGGAATACCGCTTTCCTGTCTCCACCCTTT
GCGATGAGCAAGAGCTATCCGGCAAGAGGTACAAGGACATTAAGGCCGCTGTAGAAAATGTGATGAAAGC
CTATGTGATGATTGAGGAAGGCAAAAATTACGTGGCGTATAGCATCTTCTCAAAGTGTGGCTATGAAAAC
GGTGTCATGGTCGCCGCCTTCCATCCCGATCTGAAACCCCATTTTCTCGGCCTTCAAAAGCAGTTCACAA
GGTATAGCCTCATGGAATTTCTGGTGCTGCCTAGCACCTACAGCCAAAGGGTTTTCGAGGTTTTGAGGTC
GTGGGACGACAAGCCGGAAGTGACCATTTCACTTGTCGATCTTCATGAAATGGTGGGTACGCCTCCTTCT
CTGCGGAAGAAGTACCCCGACTTTCGCCGTAAGGTTCTTGAGAAGGCCCACAAGGACATAAACCGCCATA
CCGCGCTTGCTTACGAGTGGGAAGCCGTGAAGAACGGGCGCTCGGTCGCGGGTATCCGCTTCCTGTTCGC
GCAGAAGCGGGCGGGCAGGGTCGTAGCCAAGAAACAGGCCAAGGTCGTGCAGGACAGCAGCGACGCCAAG
AACAAGGCCTTCATCGCCGCGACCAAGTGCCACGCGGCCAGCAAGGGCCGCTGCACGCCGAAAGACAACC
TCCAGTGCCAAGTGTGCGCCCAGCTCGTCAGCCTGGGCAAGAGAGCCGGAACAGCCTAAACCTCTTTTGT
AGCACCCCCCCTTTGAGGCTGTAGCACCCCCCTTTTGAGGCTGTAGCACCTTGTGACGTGCCTGTAGCAC
CTTTTCAGACTTCACATTTTTAACCATAACGTGCTGTTTTAACAGAAATTTTCTTTACGTTTCAGCACCG
GCTGATCTCGCTTTTTTGTGCCACAAAAAGGCTATCCTGCCAAGCGGCATTAAAACAAGCCACCTCATCA
ACAAAATGAAGGGGGGCGCGGCCCGCTCACATGGTTGCAGGTGAAGAAGATTGGAAATCGAGGCGAAGGT
TATTCCATTCCCCGCAGTAGAACCTGAACAGGGAAGCCTGTTCTAATAGCCCTAAAATCGATTTTAAGCG
CAGGAACAAGCAAGAAGAGACTCAGGCTCACCGAGGGAAATTTCCTCCCTTACGCCCCCTTCTACGCTTC
GTTATCGCTACGCCGAAAAAAAGAGCAAGGGACGCTTCGCTTCTGCCCTTGCTCTTTTTTTGCGCCTTCG
CTGCACTCCGCTCACGAAGGCGGCTCCGGGGGAAATTTCAGCCTGGTTCCAACGACAAGCGAAGCGGGAT
CTGCGGGGGGCCCCCGTGAGGGGGGGCGGCTAGCCCCATCCCCTGCTTGCAGGGGCAGGACCGGCGTAGC
CGGAGCGAGTGGTGATGGTCTTGTGATCGTCCAGAGTGATTTCCGTTGTGCTGGACTCTCCCGATTCTCG
ACGAGCTGAAAGCGAGAAGAGCGCACTTATACATCGCTGCGCGACGTGTGCGCCCTGCGGGGCTAAGTCA
TCGGAACAAAAGAGTTTCCCCGTAGTGGGGAAAAGGGGGCTTGAATTCGACCCAGCTTTCTTGTACAAAG
TTGGCATTATAAAAAATAATTGCTCATCAATTTGTTGCAACGAACAGGTCACTATCAGTCAAAATAAAAT
CATTATTTGCCATCCAGCTGATATCCCCTATAGTGAGTCGTATTACATGGTCATAGCTGTTTCCTGGCAG
CTCTGGCCCGTGTCTCAAAATCTCTGATGTTACATTGCACAAGATAAAAATATATCATCATGCCTCCTCT
AGACCAGCCAGGACAGAAATGCCTCGACTTCGCTGCTACCCAAGGTTGCCGGGTGACGCACACCGTGGAA
ACGGATGAAGGCACGAACCCAGTGGACATAAGCCTGTTCGGTTCGTAAGCTGTAATGCAAGTAGCGTATG
CGCTCACGCAACTGGTCCAGAACCTTGACCGAACGCAGCGGTGGTAACGGCGCAGTGGCGGTTTTCATGG
CTTGTTATGACTGTTTTTTTGGGGTACAGTCTATGCCTCGGGCATCCAAGCAGCAAGCGCGTTACGCCGT
GGGTCGATGTTTGATGTTATGGAGCAGCAACGATGTTACGCAGCAGGGCAGTCGCCCTAAAACAAAGTTA
AACATTATGAGGGAAGCGGTGATCGCCGAAGTATCGACTCAACTATCAGAGGTAGTTGGCGTCATCGAGC
GCCATCTCGAACCGACGTTGCTGGCCGTACATTTGTACGGCTCCGCAGTGGATGGCGGCCTGAAGCCACA
CAGTGATATTGATTTGCTGGTTACGGTGACCGTAAGGCTTGATGAAACAACGCGGCGAGCTTTGATCAAC
GACCTTTTGGAAACTTCGGCTTCCCCTGGAGAGAGCGAGATTCTCCGCGCTGTAGAAGTCACCATTGTTG
TGCACGACGACATCATTCCGTGGCGTTATCCAGCTAAGCGCGAACTGCAATTTGGAGAATGGCAGCGCAA
TGACATTCTTGCAGGTATCTTCGAGCCAGCCACGATCGACATTGATCTGGCTATCTTGCTGACAAAAGCA
AGAGAACATAGCGTTGCCTTGGTAGGTCCAGCGGCGGAGGAACTCTTTGATCCGGTTCCTGAACAGGATC
TATTTGAGGCGCTAAATGAAACCTTAACGCTATGGAACTCGCCGCCCGACTGGGCTGGCGATGAGCGAAA
TGTAGTGCTTACGTTGTCCCGCATTTGGTACAGCGCAGTAACCGGCAAAATCGCGCCGAAGGATGTCGCT
GCCGACTGGGCAATGGAGCGCCTGCCGGCCCAGTATCAGCCCGTCATACTTGAAGCTAGACAGGCTTATC
TTGGACAAGAAGAAGATCGCTTGGCCTCGCGCGCAGATCAGTTGGAAGAATTTGTCCACTACGTGAAAGG
CGAGATCACCAAGGTAGTCGGCAAATAACCCTCGAGCCACCCATGACCAAAATCCCTTAACGTGAGTTAC
GCGTCGTTCCACTGAGCGTCAGACCCCGTAGAAAAGATCAAAGGATCTTCTTGAGATCCTTTTTTTCTGC
GCGTAATCTGCTGCTTGCAAACAAAAAAACCACCGCTACCAGCGGTGGTTTGTTTGCCGGATCAAGAGCT
ACCAACTCTTTTTCCGAAGGTAACTGGCTTCAGCAGAGCGCAGATACCAAATACTGTTCTTCTAGTGTAG
CCGTAGTTAGGCCACCACTTCAAGAACTCTGTAGCACCGCCTACATACCTCGCTCTGCTAATCCTGTTAC
CAGTGGCTGCTGCCAGTGGCGATAAGTCGTGTCTTACCGGGTTGGACTCAAGACGATAGTTACCGGATAA
GGCGCAGCGGTCGGGCTGAACGGGGGGTTCGTGCACACAGCCCAGCTTGGAGCGAACGACCTACACCGAA
CTGAGATACCTACAGCGTGAGCTATGAGAAAGCGCCACGCTTCCCGAAGGGAGAAAGGCGGACAGGTATC
CGGTAAGCGGCAGGGTCGGAACAGGAGAGCGCACGAGGGAGCTTCCAGGGGGAAACGCCTGGTATCTTTA
TAGTCCTGTCGGGTTTCGCCACCTCTGACTTGAGCGTCGATTTTTGTGATGCTCGTCAGGGGGGCGGAGC
CTATGGAAAAACGCCAGCAACGCGGCCTTTTTACGGTTCCTGGCCTTTTGCTGGCCTTTTGCTCACATGT
T
Features (pLannotate 1.2.2; 12 found; start..end, strand, type, name):
    121..213     +  CDS            lacI (fragment): lac repressor; lacI; The lac repressor binds to the lac operator to inhibit transcription in E. coli. This inhibition can be relieved by adding lactose or isopropyl-β-D-thiogalactopyranoside (IPTG).
    268..295     -  terminator     rrnB T2 terminator: transcription terminator T2 from the E. coli rrnB gene
    427..470     +  terminator     rrnB T1 terminator: Escherichia coli rrnB; transcription terminator T1 from the E. coli rrnB gene
    517..553     -  CDS            lacZα (fragment): LacZα fragment of β-galactosidase; lacZ fragment
    569..668     +  protein_bind   attL1: mutant version of attL; recombination site for the Gateway® LR reaction LR Clonase™
   2011..2033    +  CDS            ZsGreen1 (fragment): Zoanthus green fluorescent protein mammalian codon-optimized
   2990..3089    -  protein_bind   attL2: mutant version of attL; recombination site for the Gateway® LR reaction LR Clonase™
   3107..3125    -  promoter       T7 promoter: promoter for bacteriophage T7 RNA polymerase
   3315..3338    +  promoter       Pc promoter (fragment): intI1 (promoter lies within the coding sequence); class 1 integron promoter
   3514..3570    +  CDS            GmR (fragment): gentamycin acetyltransferase; aacC1; confers resistance to gentamycin
   3577..4368    +  CDS            SmR: aminoglycoside adenylyltransferase (Murphy, 1985); aadA; confers resistance to spectinomycin and streptomycin
   4461..5049    +  rep_origin     ori: high-copy-number ColE1/pMB1/pBR322/pUC origin of replication
