[The description below was written by a language model from this plasmid's Addgene catalogue record and pLannotate feature annotations shown in this document.]
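Description:
pMO719 is an empty-backbone shuttle vector for moving DNA between Escherichia coli and Desulfovibrio, including D. vulgaris Hildenborough and other sulfate-reducing bacteria in which the record says it is stably maintained. It was built by TOPO cloning a fragment of the Desulfovibrio plasmid pBG1 into the Gateway entry vector pCR8/GW/TOPO. The sequenced plasmid is 5,111 nt, so the captured fragment adds roughly 2.3 kb to the 2,817 bp backbone. Two replicons therefore coexist. The high-copy pMB1/ColE1-type origin annotated near the end of the sequence drives replication in E. coli, and the pBG1-derived replicon supports maintenance in Desulfovibrio. A single marker serves both hosts: the aadA aminoglycoside adenylyltransferase gene (SmR), which confers spectinomycin and streptomycin resistance.

In the feature table, the pBG1 segment has no functional annotation of its own. It corresponds to the largely unannotated stretch between the attL1 and attL2 Gateway recombination sites, where pCR8 accepts TOPO inserts. The short "ZsGreen1" hit inside that region is only about 20 nt and is almost certainly a chance match rather than a reporter. The small lacI, lacZα, GmR and Pc promoter fragments are likewise brief partial matches or backbone remnants, not functional genes. Other backbone elements are the rrnB T1 and T2 transcription terminators upstream of attL1 and a T7 promoter adjacent to attL2. Although the plasmid is catalogued as a bacterial expression vector, the record describes no dedicated expression promoter or cargo gene. It is best regarded as a replicating scaffold into which genes can be introduced for work in Desulfovibrio. The associated publication concerns a markerless genetic exchange system and transformation efficiency in D. vulgaris Hildenborough.
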