Addgene plasmid #117479: pMO719
Purpose: (Empty Backbone) Desulfovibrio shuttle vector, contains pBG1 and pMB1 replicons, specR
Depositing lab: Judy Wall. Depositing organization: University of Missouri at Columbia. Publication: Development of a markerless genetic exchange system for Desulfovibrio vulgaris Hildenborough and its use in generating a strain with increased transformation efficiency. Keller KL, Bender KS, Wall JD. Appl Environ Microbiol. 2009 Dec;75(24):7682-91. doi: 10.1128/AEM.01839-09. Epub 2009 Oct 16. PubMed 19837844.
Backbone
  Vector backbone: pCR8/GW/TOPO
  Backbone manufacturer: Invitrogen
  Backbone size (bp): 2817
  Modifications to backbone: captured pBG1 fragment
  Vector type: Bacterial Expression
Growth in bacteria
  Bacterial resistance: Spectinomycin, 50 μg/mL
  Growth temperature: 37°C
  Growth strain: DH5alpha
  Growth instructions: Stable in Desulfovibrio (and other SRB strains). Selection in Desulfovibrio vulgaris Hildenborough is with 100 ug/ml spectinomycin.
  Copy number: High Copy
Gene/Insert
  Cloning method: TOPO Cloning
Terms and licenses: Academic/Nonprofit Terms; Industry Terms: Not Available to Industry
How to cite: pMO719 was a gift from Judy Wall (Addgene plasmid # 117479 ; http://n2t.net/addgene:117479 ; RRID:Addgene_117479)
